Addgene plasmid #107301: pCSD_FKBP-C-SpCas9MT3-574-1368-NLS-3XHA-NLS-TALETS3
Purpose: Expresses C terminal (574-1368 aa) R1335K mutant SpCas9 fused to FKBP and TALE-VEGFA-TS3 in mammalian cells
Depositing lab: Scot Wolfe. Depositing organization: University of Massachusetts, Worcester.
Backbone
  Vector backbone: pCSDest2
  Backbone size w/o insert (bp): 4078
  Total vector size (bp): 9432
  Vector type: Mammalian Expression, CRISPR
Growth in bacteria
  Bacterial resistance: Ampicillin, 100 μg/mL
  Growth temperature: 37°C
  Growth strain: DH5alpha
  Copy number: High Copy
Gene/Insert
  Gene/Insert name: Truncated SpCas9 (aa 574-1368) fused to FKBP and TALE
  Species: Synthetic; S. pyogenes
  Insert size (bp): 5336
  Mutation: Truncated SpCas9 (aa 574-1368) with R1335K mutation
  Promoter: CMV IE94
  Tag / fusion protein: FKBP (N terminal on insert); SV40NLS, 3xHA, c-Myc NLS (C terminal on insert); TALE_VEGFA-TS3 (C terminal on insert)
  Cloning method: Gibson Cloning
  Sequencing primers: 5′ Sp6; 3′ T3
Terms and licenses: Academic/Nonprofit Terms; Industry Terms: Not Available to Industry
How to cite: pCSD_FKBP-C-SpCas9MT3-574-1368-NLS-3XHA-NLS-TALETS3 was a gift from Scot Wolfe (Addgene plasmid # 107301 ; http://n2t.net/addgene:107301 ; RRID:Addgene_107301)
