[The description below was written by a language model from this plasmid's Addgene catalogue record and pLannotate feature annotations shown in this document.]
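Description:
pCSD_FKBP-C-SpCas9MT3-574-1368-NLS-3XHA-NLS-TALETS3 is a mammalian expression plasmid of about 9.4 kb built on the pCSDest2 backbone. It encodes the C-terminal half of a split, drug-inducible SpCas9 nuclease. It is maintained in E. coli at high copy through a ColE1/pUC-type origin and selected with ampicillin (AmpR); an f1 origin and remnants of the lac region are also present in the backbone. Transcription in mammalian cells is driven by the simian cytomegalovirus IE94 enhancer/promoter and terminated by an SV40 polyadenylation signal. SP6, T7 (partial) and T3 phage promoters flank the insert, and the SP6 and T3 sites serve for sequencing.

The open reading frame begins with human FKBP12 (FKBP1A) fused to residues 574–1368 of Streptococcus pyogenes Cas9 carrying the R1335K substitution ("MT3"). The record lists an SV40 NLS, a 3xHA epitope tag and a c-Myc NLS after this fragment, followed by a TALE DNA-binding domain programmed for the VEGFA TS3 site. The annotation software recognises only the N-terminal part of the TALE, through similarity to the Xanthomonas effector AvrXa10. It also detects a 3xFLAG tag near the end of the coding region that the catalogue fields do not mention.

R1335 is one of the arginines that contact the PAM, so this mutation is expected to weaken Cas9's own target recognition and make cleavage depend on the attached TALE binding next to the target. The FKBP domain suggests chemically induced dimerisation with a partner fragment, presumably an N-terminal Cas9 half on a companion plasmid, but the record describes neither that partner nor the inducing ligand. The two sequence records differ by only three nucleotides, within the promoter region, and give identical feature sets.
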