Features (pLannotate 1.2.2; 19 found; start..end, strand, type, name):
     35..53      +  promoter       SP6 promoter: promoter for bacteriophage SP6 RNA polymerase
    109..432     +  CDS            FKBP1A: FKB1A_HUMAN - Also known as FKBP1, FKBP12. Experimental evidence at protein level: Swiss-Prot protein existence level 1. Keeps in an inactive conformation TGFBR1, the TGF-beta type I serine/threonine kinase receptor, preventing TGF-beta receptor activation in absence of ligand. Recruits SMAD7 to ACVR1B which prevents the association of SMAD2 and SMAD3 with the activin receptor complex, thereby blocking the activin signal. May modulate the RYR1 calcium channel activity. PPIases accelerate the folding of proteins. It catalyzes the cis-trans isomerization of proline imidic peptide bonds in oligop
    444..2829    +  CDS            Cas9 (fragment): Cas9 (Csn1) endonuclease from the Streptococcus pyogenes Type II CRISPR/Cas system generates RNA-guided double strand breaks in DNA
   2863..2952    +  CDS            3xHA: three tandem HA epitope tags
   2959..3528    +  CDS            avrXa10 (fragment): AVX10_XANOO - Experimental evidence at protein level: Swiss-Prot protein existence level 1. Avirulence protein. Induces the hypersensitive response (HR)in rice plants carrying the resistance gene Xa10. Activity depends on the presence of the core repeat domains; replacement with repeat domains from other proteins (AvrBs3 of X.euvesicatoria (AC P14727) or AvrXa7 of this organism) does not elicit the HR. Probably acts as a transcription factor in its host plant (rice) to induce plant resistance or disease. From Xanthomonas oryzae pv. oryzae.
   5241..5306    +  CDS            3xFLAG: three tandem FLAG® epitope tags, followed by an enterokinase cleavage site
   5455..5472    -  promoter       T7 promoter (fragment): promoter for bacteriophage T7 RNA polymerase
   5477..5611    -  polyA_signal   SV40 poly(A) signal: SV40 polyadenylation signal
   5728..5746    -  promoter       T3 promoter: promoter for bacteriophage T3 RNA polymerase
   5791..5807    -  protein_bind   lac operator: The lac repressor binds to the lac operator to inhibit transcription in E. coli. This inhibition can be relieved by adding lactose or isopropyl-β-D-thiogalactopyranoside (IPTG). lac repressor encoded by lacI
   5815..5845    -  promoter       lac promoter: promoter for the E. coli lac operon
   5860..5881    -  protein_bind   CAP binding site: CAP binding activates transcription in the presence of cAMP. E. coli catabolite activator protein
   5894..5986    -  CDS            lacI (fragment): lac repressor; lacI; The lac repressor binds to the lac operator to inhibit transcription in E. coli. This inhibition can be relieved by adding lactose or isopropyl-β-D-thiogalactopyranoside (IPTG).
   6169..6757    -  rep_origin     ori: high-copy-number ColE1/pMB1/pBR322/pUC origin of replication
   6928..7788    -  CDS            AmpR: β-lactamase; bla; confers resistance to ampicillin, carbenicillin, and related antibiotics
   7789..7893    -  promoter       AmpR promoter: bla
   7946..8374    -  rep_origin     f1 ori (sequence partly withheld): f1 bacteriophage origin of replication; arrow indicates direction of (+) strand synthesis
   8379..8445    -  CDS            lacZα (fragment): LacZα fragment of β-galactosidase; lacZ fragment
   8448..9432    +  promoter       CMV IE94 promoter: enhancer/promoter region of simian cytomegalovirus major immediate early transcription unit IE94
>Addgene plasmid #107301 | pCSD_FKBP-C-SpCas9MT3-574-1368-NLS-3XHA-NLS-TALETS3 | depositor full sequence | sequence record 202453 | pCSD_FKBP-C-SpCas9MT3-574-1368-NLS-3XHA-NLS-TALETS3 sequence 9432 bps
CGCCATTCTGCCTGGGGACGTCGGAGCAAGCTTGATTTAGGTGACACTATAGAATACAAGCTACTTGTTC
TTTTTGCAGGATCTGCCACCATGGGTTCGGGCCGTACGATGGGAGTGCAGGTGGAAACCATCTCCCCAGG
AGACGGGCGCACCTTCCCCAAGCGCGGCCAGACCTGCGTGGTGCACTACACCGGGATGCTTGAAGATGGA
AAGAAATTTGATTCCTCTCGGGACAGAAACAAGCCCTTTAAGTTTATGCTAGGCAAGCAGGAGGTGATCC
GAGGCTGGGAAGAAGGGGTTGCCCAGATGAGTGTGGGTCAGAGAGCCAAACTGACTATATCTCCAGATTA
TGCCTATGGTGCCACTGGGCACCCAGGCATCATCCCACCACATGCCACTCTCGTCTTCGATGTGGAGCTT
CTAAAACTGGAAGGCGCCGGCGGATGTTTCGACTCTGTTGAAATCAGCGGAGTGGAGGATCGCTTCAACG
CATCCCTGGGAACGTATCACGATCTCCTGAAAATCATTAAAGACAAGGACTTCCTGGACAATGAGGAGAA
CGAGGACATTCTTGAGGACATTGTCCTCACCCTTACGTTGTTTGAAGATAGGGAGATGATTGAAGAACGC
TTGAAAACTTACGCTCATCTCTTCGACGACAAAGTCATGAAACAGCTCAAGAGACGCCGATATACAGGAT
GGGGGCGGCTGTCAAGAAAACTGATCAATGGCATCCGAGACAAGCAGAGTGGAAAGACAATCCTGGATTT
TCTTAAGTCCGATGGATTTGCCAACCGGAACTTCATGCAGTTGATCCATGATGACTCTCTCACCTTTAAG
GAGGACATCCAGAAAGCACAAGTTTCTGGCCAGGGGGACAGTCTTCACGAGCACATCGCTAATCTTGCAG
GTAGCCCAGCTATCAAAAAGGGAATACTGCAGACCGTTAAGGTCGTGGATGAACTCGTCAAAGTAATGGG
AAGGCATAAGCCCGAGAATATCGTTATCGAGATGGCCCGAGAGAACCAAACTACCCAGAAGGGACAGAAG
AACAGTAGGGAAAGGATGAAGAGGATTGAAGAGGGTATAAAAGAACTGGGGTCCCAAATCCTTAAGGAAC
ACCCAGTTGAAAACACCCAGCTTCAGAATGAGAAGCTCTACCTGTACTACCTGCAGAACGGCAGGGACAT
GTACGTGGATCAGGAACTGGACATCAACCGGTTGTCCGACTACGACGTGGATCATATCGTGCCCCAAAGC
TTTCTCAAAGATGATTCTATTGATAATAAAGTGTTGACAAGATCCGATAAAAATAGAGGGAAGAGTGATA
ACGTCCCCTCAGAAGAAGTTGTCAAGAAAATGAAAAATTATTGGCGGCAGCTGCTGAACGCCAAACTGAT
CACACAACGGAAGTTCGATAATCTGACTAAGGCTGAACGAGGTGGCCTGTCTGAGTTGGATAAAGCCGGC
TTCATCAAAAGGCAGCTTGTTGAGACACGCCAGATCACCAAGCACGTGGCCCAAATTCTCGATTCACGCA
TGAACACCAAGTACGATGAAAATGACAAACTGATTCGAGAGGTGAAAGTTATTACTCTGAAGTCTAAGCT
GGTCTCAGATTTCAGAAAGGACTTTCAGTTTTATAAGGTGAGAGAGATCAACAATTACCACCATGCGCAT
GATGCCTACCTGAATGCAGTGGTAGGCACTGCACTTATCAAAAAATATCCCAAGCTGGAATCTGAATTTG
TTTACGGAGACTATAAAGTGTACGATGTTAGGAAAATGATCGCAAAGTCTGAGCAGGAAATAGGCAAGGC
CACCGCTAAGTACTTCTTTTACAGCAATATTATGAATTTTTTCAAGACCGAGATTACACTGGCCAATGGA
GAGATTCGGAAGCGACCACTTATCGAAACAAACGGAGAAACAGGAGAAATCGTGTGGGACAAGGGTAGGG
ATTTCGCGACAGTCCGCAAGGTCCTGTCCATGCCGCAGGTGAACATCGTTAAAAAGACCGAAGTACAGAC
CGGAGGCTTCTCCAAGGAAAGTATCCTCCCGAAAAGGAACAGCGACAAGCTGATCGCACGCAAAAAAGAT
TGGGACCCCAAGAAATACGGCGGATTCGATTCTCCTACAGTCGCTTACAGTGTACTGGTTGTGGCCAAAG
TGGAGAAAGGGAAGTCTAAAAAACTCAAAAGCGTCAAGGAACTGCTGGGCATCACAATCATGGAGCGATC
CAGCTTCGAGAAAAACCCCATCGACTTTCTCGAAGCGAAAGGATATAAAGAGGTCAAAAAAGACCTCATC
ATTAAGCTGCCCAAGTACTCTCTCTTTGAGCTTGAAAACGGCCGGAAACGAATGCTCGCTAGTGCGGGCG
AGCTGCAGAAAGGTAACGAGCTGGCACTGCCCTCTAAATACGTTAATTTCTTGTATCTGGCCAGCCACTA
TGAAAAGCTCAAAGGGTCTCCCGAAGATAATGAGCAGAAGCAGCTGTTCGTGGAACAACACAAACACTAC
CTTGATGAGATCATCGAGCAAATAAGCGAGTTCTCCAAAAGAGTGATCCTCGCCGACGCTAACCTCGATA
AGGTGCTTTCTGCTTACAATAAGCACAGGGATAAGCCCATCAGGGAGCAGGCAGAAAACATTATCCACTT
GTTTACTCTGACCAACTTGGGCGCGCCTGCAGCCTTCAAGTACTTCGACACCACCATAGACAGAAAGAAG
TACACCTCTACAAAGGAGGTCCTGGACGCCACACTGATTCATCAGTCAATTACGGGGCTCTATGAAACAA
GAATCGACCTCTCTCAGCTCGGTGGAGACGGCACCGGCGGGCCCAAGAAGAAGAGGAAGGTATACCCATA
CGATGTTCCTGACTATGCGGGCTATCCCTATGACGTCCCGGACTATGCAGGATCGTATCCTTATGACGTT
CCAGATTACGCTGGATCCGCCGCTCCGGCAGCTAAGAAAAAGAAACTGGATTTCGAATCCGGAGTACCTA
TGGTGGACTTGAGGACACTCGGTTATTCGCAACAGCAACAGGAGAAAATCAAGCCTAAGGTCAGGAGCAC
CGTCGCGCAACACCACGAGGCGCTTGTGGGGCATGGCTTCACTCATGCGCATATTGTCGCGCTTTCACAG
CACCCTGCGGCGCTTGGGACGGTGGCTGTCAAATACCAAGATATGATTGCGGCCCTGCCCGAAGCCACGC
ACGAGGCAATTGTAGGGGTCGGTAAACAGTGGTCGGGAGCGCGAGCACTTGAGGCGCTGCTGACTGTGGC
GGGTGAGCTTAGGGGGCCTCCGCTCCAGCTCGACACCGGGCAGCTGCTGAAGATCGCGAAGAGAGGGGGA
GTAACAGCGGTAGAGGCAGTGCACGCCTGGCGCAATGCGCTCACCGGGGCCCCCTTGCCCCTGAACCTGA
CCCCGGACCAAGTGGTGGCTATCGCCAGCAACGGTGGCGGCAAGCAAGCGCTCGAAACGGTGCAGCGGCT
GTTGCCGGTGCTGTGCCAGGACCATGGCCTGACCCCGGACCAAGTGGTGGCTATCGCCAGCAACAATGGC
GGCAAGCAAGCGCTCGAAACGGTGCAGCGGCTGTTGCCGGTGCTGTGCCAGGACCATGGCCTGACCCCGG
ACCAAGTGGTGGCTATCGCCAGCAACAATGGCGGCAAGCAAGCGCTCGAAACGGTGCAGCGGCTGTTGCC
GGTGCTGTGCCAGGACCATGGCCTGACCCCGGACCAAGTGGTGGCTATCGCCAGCAACATTGGCGGCAAG
CAAGCGCTCGAAACGGTGCAGCGGCTGTTGCCGGTGCTGTGCCAGGACCATGGCCTGACCCCGGACCAAG
TGGTGGCTATCGCCAGCAACAATGGCGGCAAGCAAGCGCTCGAAACGGTGCAGCGGCTGTTGCCGGTGCT
GTGCCAGGACCATGGCCTGACTCCGGACCAAGTGGTGGCTATCGCCAGCCACGATGGCGGCAAGCAAGCG
CTCGAAACGGTGCAGCGGCTGTTGCCGGTGCTGTGCCAGGACCATGGCCTGACCCCGGACCAAGTGGTGG
CTATCGCCAGCAACAATGGCGGCAAGCAAGCGCTCGAAACGGTGCAGCGGCTGTTGCCGGTGCTGTGCCA
GGACCATGGCCTGACCCCGGACCAAGTGGTGGCTATCGCCAGCAACAATGGCGGCAAGCAAGCGCTCGAA
ACGGTGCAGCGGCTGTTGCCGGTGCTGTGCCAGGACCATGGCCTGACCCCGGACCAAGTGGTGGCTATCG
CCAGCAACAATGGCGGCAAGCAAGCGCTCGAAACGGTGCAGCGGCTGTTGCCGGTGCTGTGCCAGGACCA
TGGCCTGACCCCGGACCAAGTGGTGGCTATCGCCAGCAACAATGGCGGCAAGCAAGCGCTCGAAACGGTG
CAGCGGCTGTTGCCGGTGCTGTGCCAGGACCATGGCCTGACCCCGGACCAAGTGGTGGCTATCGCCAGCA
ACATTGGCGGCAAGCAAGCGCTCGAAACGGTGCAGCGGCTGTTGCCGGTGCTGTGCCAGGACCATGGCCT
GACCCCGGACCAAGTGGTGGCTATCGCCAGCAACAATGGCGGCAAGCAAGCGCTCGAAACGGTGCAGCGG
CTGTTGCCGGTGCTGTGCCAGGACCATGGCCTGACCCCGGACCAAGTGGTGGCTATCGCCAGCAACATTG
GCGGCAAGCAAGCGCTCGAAACGGTGCAGCGGCTGTTGCCGGTGCTGTGCCAGGACCATGGCCTGACCCC
GGACCAAGTGGTGGCTATCGCCAGCAACATTGGCGGCAAGCAAGCGCTCGAAACGGTGCAGCGGCTGTTG
CCGGTGCTGTGCCAGGACCATGGCCTGACCCCGGACCAAGTGGTGGCTATCGCCAGCAACAATGGCGGCA
AGCAAGCGCTCGAAACGGTGCAGCGGCTGTTGCCGGTGCTGTGCCAGGACCATGGCCTGACCCCGGACCA
AGTGGTGGCTATCGCTAATAATAACGGAGGACGGCCAGCCTTGGAGTCCATCGTAGCCCAATTGTCCAGG
CCCGATCCCGCGTTGGCTGCGTTAACGAATGACCATCTGGTGGCGTTGGCATGTCTTGGTGGACGACCCG
CGCTCGATGCAGTCAAAAAGGGTCTGCCTCATGCTCCCGCATTGATCAAAAGAACCAACCGGCGGATTCC
CGAGAGAACTTCCCATCGAGTCGCGGGATCTTAATCCGGATAAGCGGCCGCCTCGAGGGAGACTACAAAG
ACCATGACGGTGATTATAAAGATCATGACATCGATTACAAGGATGACGATGACAAGCAGGGGTCCGAGCT
CGGATCGGGTAGAGCCGCGCCGGCAGCTAAGAAAAAGAAACTGGATCAATTGGGCGCTAGCGGTAGTTCT
GGAGGCTCAAGTGGCGCCGCTCCAAAGAAGAAGCGTAAGGTATCTGAATTCTGATAATCTAGAACTATAG
TGAGTCGTATTACGTAGATCCAGACATGATAAGATACATTGATGAGTTTGGACAAACCACAACTAGAATG
CAGTGAAAAAAATGCTTTATTTGTGAAATTTGTGATGCTATTGCTTTATTTGTAACCATTATAAGCTGCA
ATAAACAAGTTAACAACAACAATTGCATTCATTTTATGTTTCAGGTTCAGGGGGAGGTGTGGGAGGTTTT
TTAATTCGCGGCCGCGGCGCCAATGCATTGGGCCCGGTACGTACCCAGCTTTTGTTCCCTTTAGTGAGGG
TTAATTGCGCGCTTGGCGTAATCATGGTCATAGCTGTTTCCTGTGTGAAATTGTTATCCGCTCACAATTC
CACACAACATACGAGCCGGAAGCATAAAGTGTAAAGCCTGGGGTGCCTAATGAGTGAGCTAACTCACATT
AATTGCGTTGCGCTCACTGCCCGCTTTCCAGTCGGGAAACCTGTCGTGCCAGCTGCATTAATGAATCGGC
CAACGCGCGGGGAGAGGCGGTTTGCGTATTGGGCGCTCTTCCGCTTCCTCGCTCACTGACTCGCTGCGCT
CGGTCGTTCGGCTGCGGCGAGCGGTATCAGCTCACTCAAAGGCGGTAATACGGTTATCCACAGAATCAGG
GGATAACGCAGGAAAGAACATGTGAGCAAAAGGCCAGCAAAAGGCCAGGAACCGTAAAAAGGCCGCGTTG
CTGGCGTTTTTCCATAGGCTCCGCCCCCCTGACGAGCATCACAAAAATCGACGCTCAAGTCAGAGGTGGC
GAAACCCGACAGGACTATAAAGATACCAGGCGTTTCCCCCTGGAAGCTCCCTCGTGCGCTCTCCTGTTCC
GACCCTGCCGCTTACCGGATACCTGTCCGCCTTTCTCCCTTCGGGAAGCGTGGCGCTTTCTCATAGCTCA
CGCTGTAGGTATCTCAGTTCGGTGTAGGTCGTTCGCTCCAAGCTGGGCTGTGTGCACGAACCCCCCGTTC
AGCCCGACCGCTGCGCCTTATCCGGTAACTATCGTCTTGAGTCCAACCCGGTAAGACACGACTTATCGCC
ACTGGCAGCAGCCACTGGTAACAGGATTAGCAGAGCGAGGTATGTAGGCGGTGCTACAGAGTTCTTGAAG
TGGTGGCCTAACTACGGCTACACTAGAAGGACAGTATTTGGTATCTGCGCTCTGCTGAAGCCAGTTACCT
TCGGAAAAAGAGTTGGTAGCTCTTGATCCGGCAAACAAACCACCGCTGGTAGCGGTGGTTTTTTTGTTTG
CAAGCAGCAGATTACGCGCAGAAAAAAAGGATCTCAAGAAGATCCTTTGATCTTTTCTACGGGGTCTGAC
GCTCAGTGGAACGAAAACTCACGTTAAGGGATTTTGGTCATGAGATTATCAAAAAGGATCTTCACCTAGA
TCCTTTTAAATTAAAAATGAAGTTTTAAATCAATCTAAAGTATATATGAGTAAACTTGGTCTGACAGTTA
CCAATGCTTAATCAGTGAGGCACCTATCTCAGCGATCTGTCTATTTCGTTCATCCATAGTTGCCTGACTC
CCCGTCGTGTAGATAACTACGATACGGGAGGGCTTACCATCTGGCCCCAGTGCTGCAATGATACCGCGAG
ACCCACGCTCACCGGCTCCAGATTTATCAGCAATAAACCAGCCAGCCGGAAGGGCCGAGCGCAGAAGTGG
TCCTGCAACTTTATCCGCCTCCATCCAGTCTATTAATTGTTGCCGGGAAGCTAGAGTAAGTAGTTCGCCA
GTTAATAGTTTGCGCAACGTTGTTGCCATTGCTACAGGCATCGTGGTGTCACGCTCGTCGTTTGGTATGG
CTTCATTCAGCTCCGGTTCCCAACGATCAAGGCGAGTTACATGATCCCCCATGTTGTGCAAAAAAGCGGT
TAGCTCCTTCGGTCCTCCGATCGTTGTCAGAAGTAAGTTGGCCGCAGTGTTATCACTCATGGTTATGGCA
GCACTGCATAATTCTCTTACTGTCATGCCATCCGTAAGATGCTTTTCTGTGACTGGTGAGTACTCAACCA
AGTCATTCTGAGAATAGTGTATGCGGCGACCGAGTTGCTCTTGCCCGGCGTCAATACGGGATAATACCGC
GCCACATAGCAGAACTTTAAAAGTGCTCATCATTGGAAAACGTTCTTCGGGGCGAAAACTCTCAAGGATC
TTACCGCTGTTGAGATCCAGTTCGATGTAACCCACTCGTGCACCCAACTGATCTTCAGCATCTTTTACTT
TCACCAGCGTTTCTGGGTGAGCAAAAACAGGAAGGCAAAATGCCGCAAAAAAGGGAATAAGGGCGACACG
GAAATGTTGAATACTCATACTCTTCCTTTTTCAATATTATTGAAGCATTTATCAGGGTTATTGTCTCATG
AGCGGATACATATTTGAATGTATTTAGAAAAATAAACAAATAGGGGTTCCGCGCACATTTCCCCGAAAAG
TGCCACCTAAATTGTAAGCGTTAATATTTTGTTAAAATTCGCGTTAAATTTTTGTTAAATCAGCTCATTT
TTTAACCAATAGGCCGAAATCGGCAAAATCCCTTATAAATCAAAAGAATAGACCGAGATAGGGT
[37 nt withheld, positions 8045-8081]
AAAGAACGTGGACTCCAACGTCAAAGG
[49 nt withheld, positions 8109-8157]
T
[91 nt withheld, positions 8159-8249]
G
[124 nt withheld, positions 8251-8374]
CCCATTCGCCATTCAGGCTGCGCAACTGTTGGGAAGGGCGATCGGTGCGGGCCTCTTCGCTATTACGCCA
GTCGACCATAGCCAATTCAATATGGCGTATATGGACTCATGCCAATTCAATATGGTGGATCTGGACCTGT
GCCAATTCAATATGGCGTATATGGACTCGTGCCAATTCAATATGGTGGATCTGGACCCCAGCCAATTCAA
TATGGCGGACTTGGCACCATGCCAATTCAATATGGCGGACTTGGCACTGTGCCAACTGGGGAGGGGTCTA
CTTGGCACGGTGCCAAGTTTGAGGAGGGGTCTTGGCCCTGTGCCAAGTCCGCCATATTGAATTGGCATGG
TGCCAATAATGGCGGCCATATTGGCTATATGCCAGGATCAATATATAGGCAATATCCAATATGGCCCTAT
GCCAATATGGCTATTGGCCAGGTTCAATACTATGTATTGGCCCTATGCCATATAGTATTCCATATATGGG
TTTTCCTATTGACGTAGATAGCCCCTCCCAATGGGCGGTCCCATATACCATATATGGGGCTTCCTAATAC
CGCCCATAGCCACTCCCCCATTGACGTCAATGGTCTCTATATATGGTCTTTCCTATTGACGTCATATGGG
CGGTCCTATTGACGTATATGGCGCCTCCCCCATTGACGTCAATTACGGTAAATGGCCCGCCTGGCTCAAT
GCCCATTGACGTCAATAGGACCACCCACCATTGACGTCAATGGGATGGCTCATTGCCCATTCATATCCGT
TCTCACGCCCCCTATTGACGTCAATGACGGTAAATGGCCCACTTGGCAGTACATCAATATCTATTAATAG
TAACTTGGCAAGTACATTACTATTGGAAGGACGCCAGGGTACATTGGCAGTACTCCCATTGACGTCAATG
GCGGTAAATGGCCCGCGATGGCTGCCAAGTACATCCCCATTGACGTCAATGGGGAGGGGCAATGACGCAA
ATGGGCGTTCCATTGACGTAAATGGGCGGTAGGCGTGCCTAATGGGAGGTCTATATAAGCAATGCTCGTT
TAGGGAAC
