Features (pLannotate 1.2.2; 19 found; start..end, strand, type, name):
     35..53      +  promoter       SP6 promoter: promoter for bacteriophage SP6 RNA polymerase
    109..432     +  CDS            FKBP1A: FKB1A_HUMAN - Also known as FKBP1, FKBP12. Experimental evidence at protein level: Swiss-Prot protein existence level 1. Keeps in an inactive conformation TGFBR1, the TGF-beta type I serine/threonine kinase receptor, preventing TGF-beta receptor activation in absence of ligand. Recruits SMAD7 to ACVR1B which prevents the association of SMAD2 and SMAD3 with the activin receptor complex, thereby blocking the activin signal. May modulate the RYR1 calcium channel activity. PPIases accelerate the folding of proteins. It catalyzes the cis-trans isomerization of proline imidic peptide bonds in oligop
    444..2829    +  CDS            Cas9 (fragment): Cas9 (Csn1) endonuclease from the Streptococcus pyogenes Type II CRISPR/Cas system generates RNA-guided double strand breaks in DNA
   2863..2952    +  CDS            3xHA: three tandem HA epitope tags
   2959..3528    +  CDS            avrXa10 (fragment): AVX10_XANOO - Experimental evidence at protein level: Swiss-Prot protein existence level 1. Avirulence protein. Induces the hypersensitive response (HR)in rice plants carrying the resistance gene Xa10. Activity depends on the presence of the core repeat domains; replacement with repeat domains from other proteins (AvrBs3 of X.euvesicatoria (AC P14727) or AvrXa7 of this organism) does not elicit the HR. Probably acts as a transcription factor in its host plant (rice) to induce plant resistance or disease. From Xanthomonas oryzae pv. oryzae.
   5241..5306    +  CDS            3xFLAG: three tandem FLAG® epitope tags, followed by an enterokinase cleavage site
   5455..5472    -  promoter       T7 promoter (fragment): promoter for bacteriophage T7 RNA polymerase
   5477..5611    -  polyA_signal   SV40 poly(A) signal: SV40 polyadenylation signal
   5728..5746    -  promoter       T3 promoter: promoter for bacteriophage T3 RNA polymerase
   5791..5807    -  protein_bind   lac operator: The lac repressor binds to the lac operator to inhibit transcription in E. coli. This inhibition can be relieved by adding lactose or isopropyl-β-D-thiogalactopyranoside (IPTG). lac repressor encoded by lacI
   5815..5845    -  promoter       lac promoter: promoter for the E. coli lac operon
   5860..5881    -  protein_bind   CAP binding site: CAP binding activates transcription in the presence of cAMP. E. coli catabolite activator protein
   5894..5986    -  CDS            lacI (fragment): lac repressor; lacI; The lac repressor binds to the lac operator to inhibit transcription in E. coli. This inhibition can be relieved by adding lactose or isopropyl-β-D-thiogalactopyranoside (IPTG).
   6169..6757    -  rep_origin     ori: high-copy-number ColE1/pMB1/pBR322/pUC origin of replication
   6928..7788    -  CDS            AmpR: β-lactamase; bla; confers resistance to ampicillin, carbenicillin, and related antibiotics
   7789..7893    -  promoter       AmpR promoter: bla
   7946..8374    -  rep_origin     f1 ori (sequence partly withheld): f1 bacteriophage origin of replication; arrow indicates direction of (+) strand synthesis
   8379..8445    -  CDS            lacZα (fragment): LacZα fragment of β-galactosidase; lacZ fragment
   8452..9429    +  promoter       CMV IE94 promoter: enhancer/promoter region of simian cytomegalovirus major immediate early transcription unit IE94
>Addgene plasmid #107301 | pCSD_FKBP-C-SpCas9MT3-574-1368-NLS-3XHA-NLS-TALETS3 | addgene full sequence | sequence record 204785 | Addgene NGS Result
CGCCATTCTGCCTGGGGACGTCGGAGCAAGCTTGATTTAGGTGACACTATAGAATACAAGCTACTTGTTC
TTTTTGCAGGATCTGCCACCATGGGTTCGGGCCGTACGATGGGAGTGCAGGTGGAAACCATCTCCCCAGG
AGACGGGCGCACCTTCCCCAAGCGCGGCCAGACCTGCGTGGTGCACTACACCGGGATGCTTGAAGATGGA
AAGAAATTTGATTCCTCTCGGGACAGAAACAAGCCCTTTAAGTTTATGCTAGGCAAGCAGGAGGTGATCC
GAGGCTGGGAAGAAGGGGTTGCCCAGATGAGTGTGGGTCAGAGAGCCAAACTGACTATATCTCCAGATTA
TGCCTATGGTGCCACTGGGCACCCAGGCATCATCCCACCACATGCCACTCTCGTCTTCGATGTGGAGCTT
CTAAAACTGGAAGGCGCCGGCGGATGTTTCGACTCTGTTGAAATCAGCGGAGTGGAGGATCGCTTCAACG
CATCCCTGGGAACGTATCACGATCTCCTGAAAATCATTAAAGACAAGGACTTCCTGGACAATGAGGAGAA
CGAGGACATTCTTGAGGACATTGTCCTCACCCTTACGTTGTTTGAAGATAGGGAGATGATTGAAGAACGC
TTGAAAACTTACGCTCATCTCTTCGACGACAAAGTCATGAAACAGCTCAAGAGACGCCGATATACAGGAT
GGGGGCGGCTGTCAAGAAAACTGATCAATGGCATCCGAGACAAGCAGAGTGGAAAGACAATCCTGGATTT
TCTTAAGTCCGATGGATTTGCCAACCGGAACTTCATGCAGTTGATCCATGATGACTCTCTCACCTTTAAG
GAGGACATCCAGAAAGCACAAGTTTCTGGCCAGGGGGACAGTCTTCACGAGCACATCGCTAATCTTGCAG
GTAGCCCAGCTATCAAAAAGGGAATACTGCAGACCGTTAAGGTCGTGGATGAACTCGTCAAAGTAATGGG
AAGGCATAAGCCCGAGAATATCGTTATCGAGATGGCCCGAGAGAACCAAACTACCCAGAAGGGACAGAAG
AACAGTAGGGAAAGGATGAAGAGGATTGAAGAGGGTATAAAAGAACTGGGGTCCCAAATCCTTAAGGAAC
ACCCAGTTGAAAACACCCAGCTTCAGAATGAGAAGCTCTACCTGTACTACCTGCAGAACGGCAGGGACAT
GTACGTGGATCAGGAACTGGACATCAACCGGTTGTCCGACTACGACGTGGATCATATCGTGCCCCAAAGC
TTTCTCAAAGATGATTCTATTGATAATAAAGTGTTGACAAGATCCGATAAAAATAGAGGGAAGAGTGATA
ACGTCCCCTCAGAAGAAGTTGTCAAGAAAATGAAAAATTATTGGCGGCAGCTGCTGAACGCCAAACTGAT
CACACAACGGAAGTTCGATAATCTGACTAAGGCTGAACGAGGTGGCCTGTCTGAGTTGGATAAAGCCGGC
TTCATCAAAAGGCAGCTTGTTGAGACACGCCAGATCACCAAGCACGTGGCCCAAATTCTCGATTCACGCA
TGAACACCAAGTACGATGAAAATGACAAACTGATTCGAGAGGTGAAAGTTATTACTCTGAAGTCTAAGCT
GGTCTCAGATTTCAGAAAGGACTTTCAGTTTTATAAGGTGAGAGAGATCAACAATTACCACCATGCGCAT
GATGCCTACCTGAATGCAGTGGTAGGCACTGCACTTATCAAAAAATATCCCAAGCTGGAATCTGAATTTG
TTTACGGAGACTATAAAGTGTACGATGTTAGGAAAATGATCGCAAAGTCTGAGCAGGAAATAGGCAAGGC
CACCGCTAAGTACTTCTTTTACAGCAATATTATGAATTTTTTCAAGACCGAGATTACACTGGCCAATGGA
GAGATTCGGAAGCGACCACTTATCGAAACAAACGGAGAAACAGGAGAAATCGTGTGGGACAAGGGTAGGG
ATTTCGCGACAGTCCGCAAGGTCCTGTCCATGCCGCAGGTGAACATCGTTAAAAAGACCGAAGTACAGAC
CGGAGGCTTCTCCAAGGAAAGTATCCTCCCGAAAAGGAACAGCGACAAGCTGATCGCACGCAAAAAAGAT
TGGGACCCCAAGAAATACGGCGGATTCGATTCTCCTACAGTCGCTTACAGTGTACTGGTTGTGGCCAAAG
TGGAGAAAGGGAAGTCTAAAAAACTCAAAAGCGTCAAGGAACTGCTGGGCATCACAATCATGGAGCGATC
CAGCTTCGAGAAAAACCCCATCGACTTTCTCGAAGCGAAAGGATATAAAGAGGTCAAAAAAGACCTCATC
ATTAAGCTGCCCAAGTACTCTCTCTTTGAGCTTGAAAACGGCCGGAAACGAATGCTCGCTAGTGCGGGCG
AGCTGCAGAAAGGTAACGAGCTGGCACTGCCCTCTAAATACGTTAATTTCTTGTATCTGGCCAGCCACTA
TGAAAAGCTCAAAGGGTCTCCCGAAGATAATGAGCAGAAGCAGCTGTTCGTGGAACAACACAAACACTAC
CTTGATGAGATCATCGAGCAAATAAGCGAGTTCTCCAAAAGAGTGATCCTCGCCGACGCTAACCTCGATA
AGGTGCTTTCTGCTTACAATAAGCACAGGGATAAGCCCATCAGGGAGCAGGCAGAAAACATTATCCACTT
GTTTACTCTGACCAACTTGGGCGCGCCTGCAGCCTTCAAGTACTTCGACACCACCATAGACAGAAAGAAG
TACACCTCTACAAAGGAGGTCCTGGACGCCACACTGATTCATCAGTCAATTACGGGGCTCTATGAAACAA
GAATCGACCTCTCTCAGCTCGGTGGAGACGGCACCGGCGGGCCCAAGAAGAAGAGGAAGGTATACCCATA
CGATGTTCCTGACTATGCGGGCTATCCCTATGACGTCCCGGACTATGCAGGATCGTATCCTTATGACGTT
CCAGATTACGCTGGATCCGCCGCTCCGGCAGCTAAGAAAAAGAAACTGGATTTCGAATCCGGAGTACCTA
TGGTGGACTTGAGGACACTCGGTTATTCGCAACAGCAACAGGAGAAAATCAAGCCTAAGGTCAGGAGCAC
CGTCGCGCAACACCACGAGGCGCTTGTGGGGCATGGCTTCACTCATGCGCATATTGTCGCGCTTTCACAG
CACCCTGCGGCGCTTGGGACGGTGGCTGTCAAATACCAAGATATGATTGCGGCCCTGCCCGAAGCCACGC
ACGAGGCAATTGTAGGGGTCGGTAAACAGTGGTCGGGAGCGCGAGCACTTGAGGCGCTGCTGACTGTGGC
GGGTGAGCTTAGGGGGCCTCCGCTCCAGCTCGACACCGGGCAGCTGCTGAAGATCGCGAAGAGAGGGGGA
GTAACAGCGGTAGAGGCAGTGCACGCCTGGCGCAATGCGCTCACCGGGGCCCCCTTGCCCCTGAACCTGA
CCCCGGACCAAGTGGTGGCTATCGCCAGCAACGGTGGCGGCAAGCAAGCGCTCGAAACGGTGCAGCGGCT
GTTGCCGGTGCTGTGCCAGGACCATGGCCTGACCCCGGACCAAGTGGTGGCTATCGCCAGCAACAATGGC
GGCAAGCAAGCGCTCGAAACGGTGCAGCGGCTGTTGCCGGTGCTGTGCCAGGACCATGGCCTGACCCCGG
ACCAAGTGGTGGCTATCGCCAGCAACAATGGCGGCAAGCAAGCGCTCGAAACGGTGCAGCGGCTGTTGCC
GGTGCTGTGCCAGGACCATGGCCTGACCCCGGACCAAGTGGTGGCTATCGCCAGCAACATTGGCGGCAAG
CAAGCGCTCGAAACGGTGCAGCGGCTGTTGCCGGTGCTGTGCCAGGACCATGGCCTGACCCCGGACCAAG
TGGTGGCTATCGCCAGCAACAATGGCGGCAAGCAAGCGCTCGAAACGGTGCAGCGGCTGTTGCCGGTGCT
GTGCCAGGACCATGGCCTGACTCCGGACCAAGTGGTGGCTATCGCCAGCCACGATGGCGGCAAGCAAGCG
CTCGAAACGGTGCAGCGGCTGTTGCCGGTGCTGTGCCAGGACCATGGCCTGACCCCGGACCAAGTGGTGG
CTATCGCCAGCAACAATGGCGGCAAGCAAGCGCTCGAAACGGTGCAGCGGCTGTTGCCGGTGCTGTGCCA
GGACCATGGCCTGACCCCGGACCAAGTGGTGGCTATCGCCAGCAACAATGGCGGCAAGCAAGCGCTCGAA
ACGGTGCAGCGGCTGTTGCCGGTGCTGTGCCAGGACCATGGCCTGACCCCGGACCAAGTGGTGGCTATCG
CCAGCAACAATGGCGGCAAGCAAGCGCTCGAAACGGTGCAGCGGCTGTTGCCGGTGCTGTGCCAGGACCA
TGGCCTGACCCCGGACCAAGTGGTGGCTATCGCCAGCAACAATGGCGGCAAGCAAGCGCTCGAAACGGTG
CAGCGGCTGTTGCCGGTGCTGTGCCAGGACCATGGCCTGACCCCGGACCAAGTGGTGGCTATCGCCAGCA
ACATTGGCGGCAAGCAAGCGCTCGAAACGGTGCAGCGGCTGTTGCCGGTGCTGTGCCAGGACCATGGCCT
GACCCCGGACCAAGTGGTGGCTATCGCCAGCAACAATGGCGGCAAGCAAGCGCTCGAAACGGTGCAGCGG
CTGTTGCCGGTGCTGTGCCAGGACCATGGCCTGACCCCGGACCAAGTGGTGGCTATCGCCAGCAACATTG
GCGGCAAGCAAGCGCTCGAAACGGTGCAGCGGCTGTTGCCGGTGCTGTGCCAGGACCATGGCCTGACCCC
GGACCAAGTGGTGGCTATCGCCAGCAACAWTGGCGGCAAGCAAGCGCTCGAAACGGTGCAGCGGCTGTTG
CCGGTGCTGTGCCAGGACCATGGCCTGACCCCGGACCAAGTGGTGGCTATCGCCAGCAACAATGGCGGCA
AGCAAGCGCTCGAAACGGTGCAGCGGCTGTTGCCGGTGCTGTGCCAGGACCATGGCCTGACCCCGGACCA
AGTGGTGGCTATCGCTAATAATAACGGAGGACGGCCAGCCTTGGAGTCCATCGTAGCCCAATTGTCCAGG
CCCGATCCCGCGTTGGCTGCGTTAACGAATGACCATCTGGTGGCGTTGGCATGTCTTGGTGGACGACCCG
CGCTCGATGCAGTCAAAAAGGGTCTGCCTCATGCTCCCGCATTGATCAAAAGAACCAACCGGCGGATTCC
CGAGAGAACTTCCCATCGAGTCGCGGGATCTTAATCCGGATAAGCGGCCGCCTCGAGGGAGACTACAAAG
ACCATGACGGTGATTATAAAGATCATGACATCGATTACAAGGATGACGATGACAAGCAGGGGTCCGAGCT
CGGATCGGGTAGAGCCGCGCCGGCAGCTAAGAAAAAGAAACTGGATCAATTGGGCGCTAGCGGTAGTTCT
GGAGGCTCAAGTGGCGCCGCTCCAAAGAAGAAGCGTAAGGTATCTGAATTCTGATAATCTAGAACTATAG
TGAGTCGTATTACGTAGATCCAGACATGATAAGATACATTGATGAGTTTGGACAAACCACAACTAGAATG
CAGTGAAAAAAATGCTTTATTTGTGAAATTTGTGATGCTATTGCTTTATTTGTAACCATTATAAGCTGCA
ATAAACAAGTTAACAACAACAATTGCATTCATTTTATGTTTCAGGTTCAGGGGGAGGTGTGGGAGGTTTT
TTAATTCGCGGCCGCGGCGCCAATGCATTGGGCCCGGTACGTACCCAGCTTTTGTTCCCTTTAGTGAGGG
TTAATTGCGCGCTTGGCGTAATCATGGTCATAGCTGTTTCCTGTGTGAAATTGTTATCCGCTCACAATTC
CACACAACATACGAGCCGGGAGCATAAAGTGTAAAGCCTGGGGTGCCTAATGAGTGAGCTAACTCACATT
AATTGCGTTGCGCTCACTGCCCGCTTTCCAGTCGGGAAACCTGTCGTGCCAGCTGCATTAATGAATCGGC
CAACGCGCGGGGAGAGGCGGTTTGCGTATTGGGCGCTCTTCCGCTTCCTCGCTCACTGACTCGCTGCGCT
CGGTCGTTCGGCTGCGGCGAGCGGTATCAGCTCACTCAAAGGCGGTAATACGGTTATCCACAGAATCAGG
GGATAACGCAGGAAAGAACATGTGAGCAAAAGGCCAGCAAAAGGCCAGGAACCGTAAAAAGGCCGCGTTG
CTGGCGTTTTTCCATAGGCTCCGCCCCCCTGACGAGCATCACAAAAATCGACGCTCAAGTCAGAGGTGGC
GAAACCCGACAGGACTATAAAGATACCAGGCGTTTCCCCCTGGAAGCTCCCTCGTGCGCTCTCCTGTTCC
GACCCTGCCGCTTACCGGATACCTGTCCGCCTTTCTCCCTTCGGGAAGCGTGGCGCTTTCTCATAGCTCA
CGCTGTAGGTATCTCAGTTCGGTGTAGGTCGTTCGCTCCAAGCTGGGCTGTGTGCACGAACCCCCCGTTC
AGCCCGACCGCTGCGCCTTATCCGGTAACTATCGTCTTGAGTCCAACCCGGTAAGACACGACTTATCGCC
ACTGGCAGCAGCCACTGGTAACAGGATTAGCAGAGCGAGGTATGTAGGCGGTGCTACAGAGTTCTTGAAG
TGGTGGCCTAACTACGGCTACACTAGAAGAACAGTATTTGGTATCTGCGCTCTGCTGAAGCCAGTTACCT
TCGGAAAAAGAGTTGGTAGCTCTTGATCCGGCAAACAAACCACCGCTGGTAGCGGTGGTTTTTTTGTTTG
CAAGCAGCAGATTACGCGCAGAAAAAAAGGATCTCAAGAAGATCCTTTGATCTTTTCTACGGGGTCTGAC
GCTCAGTGGAACGAAAACTCACGTTAAGGGATTTTGGTCATGAGATTATCAAAAAGGATCTTCACCTAGA
TCCTTTTAAATTAAAAATGAAGTTTTAAATCAATCTAAAGTATATATGAGTAAACTTGGTCTGACAGTTA
CCAATGCTTAATCAGTGAGGCACCTATCTCAGCGATCTGTCTATTTCGTTCATCCATAGTTGCCTGACTC
CCCGTCGTGTAGATAACTACGATACGGGAGGGCTTACCATCTGGCCCCAGTGCTGCAATGATACCGCGAG
ACCCACGCTCACCGGCTCCAGATTTATCAGCAATAAACCAGCCAGCCGGAAGGGCCGAGCGCAGAAGTGG
TCCTGCAACTTTATCCGCCTCCATCCAGTCTATTAATTGTTGCCGGGAAGCTAGAGTAAGTAGTTCGCCA
GTTAATAGTTTGCGCAACGTTGTTGCCATTGCTACAGGCATCGTGGTGTCACGCTCGTCGTTTGGTATGG
CTTCATTCAGCTCCGGTTCCCAACGATCAAGGCGAGTTACATGATCCCCCATGTTGTGCAAAAAAGCGGT
TAGCTCCTTCGGTCCTCCGATCGTTGTCAGAAGTAAGTTGGCCGCAGTGTTATCACTCATGGTTATGGCA
GCACTGCATAATTCTCTTACTGTCATGCCATCCGTAAGATGCTTTTCTGTGACTGGTGAGTACTCAACCA
AGTCATTCTGAGAATAGTGTATGCGGCGACCGAGTTGCTCTTGCCCGGCGTCAATACGGGATAATACCGC
GCCACATAGCAGAACTTTAAAAGTGCTCATCATTGGAAAACGTTCTTCGGGGCGAAAACTCTCAAGGATC
TTACCGCTGTTGAGATCCAGTTCGATGTAACCCACTCGTGCACCCAACTGATCTTCAGCATCTTTTACTT
TCACCAGCGTTTCTGGGTGAGCAAAAACAGGAAGGCAAAATGCCGCAAAAAAGGGAATAAGGGCGACACG
GAAATGTTGAATACTCATACTCTTCCTTTTTCAATATTATTGAAGCATTTATCAGGGTTATTGTCTCATG
AGCGGATACATATTTGAATGTATTTAGAAAAATAAACAAATAGGGGTTCCGCGCACATTTCCCCGAAAAG
TGCCACCTAAATTGTAAGCGTTAATATTTTGTTAAAATTCGCGTTAAATTTTTGTTAAATCAGCTCATTT
TTTAACCAATAGGCCGAAATCGGCAAAATCCCTTATAAATCAAAAGAATAGACCGAGATAGGGT
[37 nt withheld, positions 8045-8081]
AAAGAACGTGGACTCCAACGTCAAAGG
[49 nt withheld, positions 8109-8157]
T
[91 nt withheld, positions 8159-8249]
G
[124 nt withheld, positions 8251-8374]
CCCATTCGCCATTCAGGCTGCGCAACTGTTGGGAAGGGCGATCGGTGCGGGCCTCTTCGCTATTACGCCA
GTCGACCGCCAATTCAATATGGCGTATATGGACTCATGCCAATTCAATATGGTGGATCTGGACCTGTGCC
AATTCAATATGGCGTATATGGACTCGTGCCAATTCAATATGGTGGATCTGGACCCCAGCCAATTCAATAT
GGCGGACTTGGCACCATGCCAATTCAATATGGCGGACCTGGCACTGTGCCAACTGGGGAGGGGTCTACTT
GGCACGGTGCCAAGTTTGAGGAGGGGTCTTGGCCCTGTGCCAAGTCCGCCATATTGAATTGGCATGGTGC
CAATAATGGCGGCCATATTGGCTATATGCCAGGATCAATATATAGGCAATATCCAATATGGCCCTATGCC
AATATGGCTATTGGCCAGGTTCAATACTATGTATTGGCCCTATGCCATATAGTATTCCATATATGGGTTT
TCCTATTGACGTAGATAGCCCCTCCCAATGGGCGGTCCCATATACCATATATGGGGCTTCCTAATACCGC
CCATAGCCACTCCCCCATTGACGTCAATGGTCTCTATATATGGTCTTTCCTATTGACGTCATATGGGCGG
TCCTATTGACGTATATGGCGCCTCCCCCATTGACGTCAATTACGGTAAATGGCCCGCCTGGCTCAATGCC
CATTGACGTCAATAGGACCACCCACCATTGACGTCAATGGGATGGCTCATTGCCCATTCATATCCGTTCT
CACGCCCCCTATTGACGTCAATGACGGTAAATGGCCCACTTGGCAGTACATCAATATCTATTAATAGTAA
CTTGGCAAGTACATTACTATTGGAAGTACGCCAGGGTACATTGGCAGTACTCCCATTGACGTCAATGGCG
GTAAATGGCCCGCGATGGCTGCCAAGTACATCCCCATTGACGTCAATGGGGAGGGGCAATGACGCAAATG
GGCGTTCCATTGACGTAAATGGGCGGTAGGCGTGCCTAATGGGAGGTCTATATAAGCAATGCTCGTTTAG
GGAAC
